Addgene plasmid #216289: pDEST14-DoubleCatcher-δ-Lock
Purpose: Expresses DoubleCatcher-δ-Lock in bacterial cells. DoubleCatcher-δ-Lock is a variant of DoubleCatcher in which the orientation of each SpyCatcher003 moiety is locked via an internal disulfide bond.
Depositing lab: Mark Howarth. Depositing organization: University of Oxford. Publication: SpyMask enables combinatorial assembly of bispecific binders. Driscoll CL, Keeble AH, Howarth MR. Nat Commun. 2024 Mar 16;15(1):2403. doi: 10.1038/s41467-024-46599-9. PubMed 38493197.
Backbone
  Vector backbone: pDEST14
  Backbone manufacturer: Thermo Fisher Scientific
  Backbone size w/o insert (bp): 6422
  Total vector size (bp): 7301
  Vector type: Bacterial Expression
Growth in bacteria
  Bacterial resistance: Ampicillin, 100 μg/mL
  Growth temperature: 37°C
  Growth strain: DH5alpha
  Copy number: High Copy
Gene/Insert
  Gene/Insert name: DoubleCatcher δ-Lock
  Species: Synthetic
  Insert size (bp): 879
  Promoter: T7 promoter
  Tag / fusion protein: His6 (N terminal on insert); TEV cleavage site (N terminal on insert); TEV cleavage site (C terminal on insert)
  Cloning method: Gibson Cloning
  Sequencing primers: 5′ T7F; 3′ T7R
Terms and licenses: Academic/Nonprofit Terms; Industry Terms: Not Available to Industry
How to cite: pDEST14-DoubleCatcher-δ-Lock was a gift from Mark Howarth (Addgene plasmid # 216289 ; http://n2t.net/addgene:216289 ; RRID:Addgene_216289)
