[The description below was written by a language model from this plasmid's Addgene catalogue record and pLannotate feature annotations shown in this document.]
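Description:
pDEST14-DoubleCatcher-δ-Lock is a bacterial expression plasmid built on the pDEST14 backbone for T7-driven production of a synthetic protein, DoubleCatcher δ-Lock, in E. coli. DoubleCatcher is a protein containing two SpyCatcher003 moieties, and in the δ-Lock variant the orientation of each moiety is fixed by an engineered internal disulfide bond. The 879 bp insert, introduced by Gibson assembly, sits downstream of a T7 promoter and the efficient phage T7 gene 10 ribosome binding site, and is followed by a T7 terminator. Expression therefore requires a host that supplies T7 RNA polymerase. The catalogue lists an N-terminal His6 tag for affinity purification, plus TEV protease cleavage sites at both the N- and C-terminal ends of the insert. The annotation picks up a His-tag fragment near the start of the open reading frame and one TEV site towards its end. It also flags a second short His-tag fragment and a fragment resembling a T7 gene 10B solubility tag just before the terminator, whose role the record does not explain.

The plasmid is propagated through a ColE1/pMB1-type origin and selected with ampicillin via β-lactamase expressed from its own promoter. An f1 origin, the pBR322 bom region and the rop gene are also annotated. The catalogue describes the plasmid as high copy, although Rop normally acts to lower copy number. The sequenced record is 4,520 nt, considerably shorter than the 7,301 bp total size in the catalogue, so the listed sizes should be treated with caution. Judging from the associated publication title, the protein is used in the combinatorial assembly of bispecific binders, presumably by coupling two SpyTag-bearing partners to the two Catcher units.
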