Features (pLannotate 1.2.2; 14 found; start..end, strand, type, name):
     21..39      +  promoter       T7 promoter: promoter for bacteriophage T7 RNA polymerase
     71..93      +  RBS            RBS: efficient ribosome binding site from bacteriophage T7 gene 10 (Olins and Rangwala, 1989)
    111..130     +  CDS            8xHis (fragment): 8xHis affinity tag
    896..916     +  CDS            TEV site: tobacco etch virus (TEV) protease recognition and cleavage site
   1041..1058    +  CDS            9xHis (fragment): 9xHis affinity tag
   1068..1117    +  CDS            SET1 (fragment): solubility-enhancement tag derived from T7 phage gene 10B
   1125..1172    +  terminator     T7 terminator: transcription terminator for bacteriophage T7 RNA polymerase
   1209..1637    +  rep_origin     f1 ori (sequence partly withheld): f1 bacteriophage origin of replication; arrow indicates direction of (+) strand synthesis
   1690..1794    +  promoter       AmpR promoter: bla
   1795..2655    +  CDS            AmpR: β-lactamase; bla; confers resistance to ampicillin, carbenicillin, and related antibiotics
   2826..3414    +  rep_origin     ori: high-copy-number ColE1/pMB1/pBR322/pUC origin of replication
   3600..3739    -  misc_feature   bom: basis of mobility region from pBR322
   3841..4032    -  CDS            rop: Rop protein, which maintains plasmids at low copy number; rop
   4049..4429    +  CDS            YPB1_ECOLX: Protein predicted: Swiss-Prot protein existence level 4. From Escherichia coli.
>Addgene plasmid #216289 | pDEST14-DoubleCatcher-δ-Lock | addgene full sequence | sequence record 433340 | Addgene NGS Result
AGATCTCGATCCCGCGAAATTAATACGACTCACTATAGGGAGACCACAACGGTTTCCCTCTAGAAATAAT
TTTGTTTAACTTTAAGAAGGAGATATACATATGTCGTACTACCATCACCATCACCATCACGATTACGACA
TCCCCACAACTGAGAACCTTTATTTCCAAGGTGGGGCGATGGTTACTACTCTGAGTGGTCTGAGCGGCGA
ACAGGGTCCGTCGGGTGACATGACGACAGAGGAAGACAGTGCCACGCATATTAAATTTTCAAAACGTGAT
GAGGACGGTCGCGAGTTAGCAGGGGCAACTATGGAATTGCGTGACTCCTCCGGCAAAACCATTTCTACAT
GGATTAGTGATGGGCACGTAAAGGATTTTTATCTGTGCCCCGGAAAGTATACCTTTGTCGAGACAGCGGC
TCCTGACGGTTATGAAGTGGCAACCCCGATCGAATTTACGGTGAATGAGGACGGGCAGGTGACGGTAGAT
GGGGAAGCCACAGAGGGCGATGCTCATACCGGGTCTGGTGGATCGGGAGGCTCTGGCGTAACTACTTTAA
GTGGGTTGAGCGGAGAACAAGGGCCTAGTGGAGATATGACAACCGAGGAGGACTCCGCCACCCATATTAA
ATTTAGTAAACGCGATGAAGACGGTCGCGAGCTTGCGGGTGCTACTATGGAGCTGCGCGATAGTAGCGGC
AAGACCATCTCGACCTGGATTTCAGATGGACATGTCAAAGACTTTTACCTGTGCCCTGGCAAATATACCT
TTGTGGAAACGGCAGCTCCGGATGGATATGAGGTTGCGACGCCGATCGAGTTCACGGTCAACGAAGATGG
ACAAGTTACGGTGGACGGTGAGGCAACTGAAGGAGATGCAGGTAGTTCAGGCTCAGAAAACTTGTATTTT
CAGGGCGGAGGATCGGGGCGCGGAGTGCCCCACATTGTTATGGTGGCCGCCTACAAACGCTATAAATAAA
TGGTTGATGCTTGAGGATCCGAATTCGAGCTCCGTCGACAAGCTTGCGGCCGCACTCGAGCACCACCACC
ACCACCACTGAGATCCGGCTGCTAACAAAGCCCGAAAGGAAGCTGAGTTGGCTGCTGCCACCGCTGAGCA
ATAACTAGCATAACCCCTTGGGGCCTCTAAACGGGTCTTGAGGGGTTTTTTGCTGAAAGGAGGAACTATA
TCCGGATTGGCGAATGGG
[124 nt withheld, positions 1209-1332]
C
[91 nt withheld, positions 1334-1424]
A
[49 nt withheld, positions 1426-1474]
CCTTTGACGTTGGAGTCCACGTTCTTT
[37 nt withheld, positions 1502-1538]
ACCCTATCTCGGTCTATTCTTTTGATTTATAAGGGATTTTGCCGATTTCGGCCTATTGGTTAAAAAATGA
GCTGATTTAACAAAAATTTAACGCGAATTTTAACAAAATATTAACGCTTACAATTTAGGTGGCACTTTTC
GGGGAAATGTGCGCGGAACCCCTATTTGTTTATTTTTCTAAATACATTCAAATATGTATCCGCTCATGAG
ACAATAACCCTGGTAAATGCTTCAATAATATTGAAAAAGGAAGAGTATGAGTATTCAACATTTCCGTGTC
GCCCTTATTCCCTTTTTTGCGGCATTTTGCCTTCCTGTTTTTGCTCACCCAGAAACGCTGGTGAAAGTAA
AAGATGCTGAAGATCAGTTGGGTGCACGAGTGGGTTACATCGAACTGGATCTCAACAGCGGTAAGATCCT
TGAGAGTTTTCGCCCCGAAGAACGTTTTCCAATGATGAGCACTTTTAAAGTTCTGCTATGTGGCGCGGTA
TTATCCCGTATTGACGCCGGGCAAGAGCAACTCGGTCGCCGCATACACTATTCTCAGAATGACTTGGTTG
AGTACTCACCAGTCACAGAAAAGCATCTTACGGATGGCATGACAGTAAGAGAATTATGCAGTGCTGCCAT
AACCATGAGTGATAACACTGCGGCCAACTTACTTCTGACAACGATCGGAGGACCGAAGGAGCTAACCGCT
TTTTTGCACAACATGGGGGATCATGTAACTCGCCTTGATCGTTGGGAACCGGAGCTGAATGAAGCCATAC
CAAACGACGAGCGTGACACCACGATGCCTGCAGCAATGGCAACAACGTTGCGCAAACTATTAACTGGCGA
ACTACTTACTCTAGCTTCCCGGCAACAATTAATAGACTGGATGGAGGCGGATAAAGTTGCAGGACCACTT
CTGCGCTCGGCCCTTCCGGCTGGCTGGTTTATTGCTGATAAATCTGGAGCCGGTGAGCGTGGGTCTCGCG
GTATCATTGCAGCACTGGGGCCAGATGGTAAGCCCTCCCGTATCGTAGTTATCTACACGACGGGGAGTCA
GGCAACTATGGATGAACGAAATAGACAGATCGCTGAGATAGGTGCCTCACTGATTAAGCATTGGTAACTG
TCAGACCAAGTTTACTCATATATACTTTAGATTGATTTAAAACTTCATTTTTAATTTAAAAGGATCTAGG
TGAAGATCCTTTTTGATAATCTCATGACCAAAATCCCTTAACGTGAGTTTTCGTTCCACTGAGCGTCAGA
CCCCGTAGAAAAGATCAAAGGATCTTCTTGAGATCCTTTTTTTCTGCGCGTAATCTGCTGCTTGCAAACA
AAAAAACCACCGCTACCAGCGGTGGTTTGTTTGCCGGATCAAGAGCTACCAACTCTTTTTCCGAAGGTAA
CTGGCTTCAGCAGAGCGCAGATACCAAATACTGTCCTTCTAGTGTAGCCGTAGTTAGGCCACCACTTCAA
GAACTCTGTAGCACCGCCTACATACCTCGCTCTGCTAATCCTGTTACCAGTGGCTGCTGCCAGTGGCGAT
AAGTCGTGTCTTACCGGGTTGGACTCAAGACGATAGTTACCGGATAAGGCGCAGCGGTCGGGCTGAACGG
GGGGTTCGTGCACACAGCCCAGCTTGGAGCGAACGACCTACACCGAACTGAGATACCTACAGCGTGAGCT
ATGAGAAAGCGCCACGCTTCCCGAAGGGAGAAAGGCGGACAGGTATCCGGTAAGCGGCAGGGTCGGAACA
GGAGAGCGCACGAGGGAGCTTCCAGGGGGAAACGCCTGGTATCTTTATAGTCCTGTCGGGTTTCGCCACC
TCTGACTTGAGCGTCGATTTTTGTGATGCTCGTCAGGGGGGCGGAGCCTATGGAAAAACGCCAGCAACGC
GGCCTTTTTACGGTTCCTGGCCTTTTGCTGGCCTTTTGCTCACATGTTCTTTCCTGCGTTATCCCCTGAT
TCTGTGGATAACCGTATTACCGCCTTTGAGTGAGCTGATACCGCTCGCCGCAGCCGAACGACCGAGCGCA
GCGAGTCAGTGAGCGAGGAAGCGGAAGAGCGCCTGATGCGGTATTTTCTCCTTACGCATCTGTGCGGTAT
TTCACACCGCAATGGTGCACTCTCAGTACAATCTGCTCTGATGCCGCATAGTTAAGCCAGTATACACTCC
GCTATCGCTACGTGACTGGGTCATGGCTGCGCCCCGACACCCGCCAACACCCGCTGACGCGCCCTGACGG
GCTTGTCTGCTCCCGGCATCCGCTTACAGACAAGCTGTGACCGTCTCCGGGAGCTGCATGTGTCAGAGGT
TTTCACCGTCATCACCGAAACGCGCGAGGCAGCTGCGGTAAAGCTCATCAGCGTGGTCGTGAAGCGATTC
ACAGATGTCTGCCTGTTCATCCGCGTCCAGCTCGTTGAGCTTCTCCAGAAGCGTTAATGTCTGGCTTCTG
ATAAAGCGGGCCATGTTAAGGGCGGTTTTTTCCTGTTTGGTCACTGATGCCTCCGTGTAAGGGGGATTTC
TGTTCATGGGGGTAATGATACCGATGAAACGAGAGAGGATGCTCACGATACGGGTTACTGATGATGAACA
TGCCCGGTTACTGGAACGTTGTGAGGGTAAACAACTGGCGGTATGGATGCGGCGGGACCAGAGAAAAATC
ACTCAGGGTCAATGCCAGCGCTTCGTTAATACAGATGTAGGTGTTCCACAGGGTAGCCAGCAGCATCCTG
CGATGCAGATCCGGAACATAATGGTGCAGGGCGCTGACTTCCGCGTTTCCAGACTTTACGAAACACGGAA
ACCGAAGACCATTCATGTTGTTGCTCAGGTCGCAGACGTTTTGCAGCAGCAGTCGCTTCACGTTCGCTCG
CGTATCGGTGATTCATTCTGCTAACCAGTAAGGCAACCCCGCCAGCCTAGCCGGGTCCTCAACGACAGGA
GCACGATCATGCGCACCCGTGGCCAGGACCCAACGCTGCCCG
